Addgene plasmid #190402: JAB3278
Purpose: Plasmids encode parts for syntetic genetic circuit construction in eudicot plants (proUBQ10::PIP2A-mCherry-NOSt_proG1090::AmtR-ERF2(AD)-19St_1XAmtRO(M2)::GFPint-NLS-ADHt)
Depositing lab: Jennifer Brophy & Jose Dinneny. Depositing organization: Stanford University. Publication: Synthetic genetic circuits as a means of reprogramming plant roots. Brophy JAN, Magallon KJ, Duan L, Zhong V, Ramachandran P, Kniazev K, Dinneny JR. Science. 2022 Aug 12;377(6607):747-751. doi: 10.1126/science.abo4326. Epub 2022 Aug 11. PubMed 35951698.
Backbone
  Vector backbone: JAB2155
  Vector type: Plant Expression
Growth in bacteria
  Bacterial resistance: Kanamycin, 50 μg/mL
  Growth temperature: 37°C
  Growth strain: DH5alpha
  Copy number: High Copy
Gene/Insert
  Gene/Insert name: proUBQ10::PIP2A-mCherry-NOSt_proG1090::AmtR-ERF2(AD)-19St_1XAmtRO(M2)::GFPint-NLS-ADHt
  Species: Synthetic
  Cloning method: Restriction Enzyme; 5′ cloning site unknown (unknown if destroyed)
Terms and licenses: Academic/Nonprofit Terms; Industry Terms: Not Available to Industry
Depositor comments: Backbone JAB2155 contains proUBQ10::PIP2A-mCherry-NOSt_proG1090::AmtR-ERF2(AD)-19St. Please see the fully annotated sequence linked the "Supplemental Documents" section. Please visit https://www.biorxiv.org/content/10.1101/2022.02.02.478917v1 for bioRxiv preprint.
How to cite: JAB3278 was a gift from Jennifer Brophy & Jose Dinneny (Addgene plasmid # 190402 ; http://n2t.net/addgene:190402 ; RRID:Addgene_190402)
