[The description below was written by a language model from this plasmid's Addgene catalogue record and pLannotate feature annotations shown in this document.]
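Description:
JAB3278 is a plant expression plasmid of the binary T-DNA type, built on the JAB2155 backbone as part of a set of parts for constructing synthetic genetic circuits in eudicot plants. Nopaline-type left and right T-DNA border repeats flank the payload. Outside the borders, the feature table shows a high-copy ColE1/pUC-type origin for propagation in E. coli, an aphA-type kanamycin resistance gene for bacterial selection, and a pSa origin, an element generally used for maintenance in Agrobacterium. No plant selectable marker is annotated, and the record does not mention one.

The T-DNA carries three expression units. First, the UBQ10 promoter (named in the record but not annotated) drives the Arabidopsis aquaporin PIP2A fused to mCherry with a NOS terminator, giving a constitutive red plasma-membrane marker. Second, the G1090 promoter, which here includes 35S-derived minimal promoter sequence, expresses a synthetic transcriptional activator made of the bacterial repressor AmtR fused to the activation domain of Arabidopsis ERF2. It is terminated by the element the record calls 19St, annotated as a CaMV poly(A) signal; the AmtR coding region itself is not picked up by the annotation. Third, the output module is a synthetic promoter with a single AmtR operator (the M2 variant) upstream of a minimal 35S promoter. It drives a nuclear-localised GFP interrupted by the potato ST-LS1 IV2 intron, which prevents functional expression in bacteria, followed by an ADH terminator. In the sequence, this reporter sits between the other two cassettes.

Because the first two units belong to the backbone, the plasmid serves to test how strongly AmtR-ERF2 activates this operator-bearing promoter in plant cells, with nuclear GFP as the readout.
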