Features (pLannotate 1.2.2; 26 found; start..end, strand, type, name):
      4..26      +  misc_feature   LB T-DNA repeat: left border repeat from nopaline C58 T-DNA (truncated)
    682..1542    +  CDS            PIP2-1: PIP21_ARATH - Also known as PIP2A. Experimental evidence at protein level: Swiss-Prot protein existence level 1. Water channel required to facilitate the transport of water across cell membrane. Probably involved in root water uptake. Its function is impaired by Hg(2+). From Arabidopsis thaliana (Mouse-ear cress).
   1549..2258    +  CDS            mCherry (fragment): monomeric derivative of DsRed fluorescent protein (Shaner et al., 2004) mammalian codon-optimized
   2278..2530    +  terminator     NOS terminator: nopaline synthase terminator and poly(A) signal
   2630..2647    +  promoter       35SPPDK promoter (fragment): hybrid promoter consisting of the cauliflower mosaic virus 35S enhancer fused to the maize C4PPDK basal promoter (Yoo et al., 2007)
   2650..2694    +  promoter       minimal CaMV 35S promoter: minimal 35S promoter from cauliflower mosaic virus
   2721..2916    +  CDS            superfolder GFP (fragment): GFP variant that folds robustly even when fused to poorly folded proteins (Pédelacq et al., 2006)
   2918..3106    +  intron         IV2 intron: modified second intron of the potato ST-LS1 gene (Vancanneyt et al., 1990)
   3128..3622    +  CDS            mgfp5 (fragment): GFP with folding enhancement mutations; mgfp5; suitable for expression in plants due to removal of a cryptic intron
   3969..3987    -  misc_feature   MCS (fragment): pUC18/19 multiple cloning site
   4059..4104    +  promoter       35SPPDK promoter (fragment): hybrid promoter consisting of the cauliflower mosaic virus 35S enhancer fused to the maize C4PPDK basal promoter (Yoo et al., 2007)
   4103..4149    +  promoter       minimal CaMV 35S promoter: minimal 35S promoter from cauliflower mosaic virus
   4843..5082    +  CDS            ERF2 (fragment): EF101_ARATH - Also known as ERF-2, ERF101. Experimental evidence at transcript level: Swiss-Prot protein existence level 2. Acts as a transcriptional activator. Binds to the GCC-box pathogenesis-related promoter element. Involved in the regulation of gene expression by stress factors and by components of stress signal transduction pathways. Involved in disease resistance pathways. From Arabidopsis thaliana (Mouse-ear cress).
   5153..5329    +  polyA_signal   CaMV poly(A) signal: cauliflower mosaic virus polyadenylation signal
   5367..5402    -  misc_feature   MCS (fragment): pBluescript multiple cloning site
   5415..5433    -  promoter       T3 promoter: promoter for bacteriophage T3 RNA polymerase
   5478..5494    -  protein_bind   lac operator: The lac repressor binds to the lac operator to inhibit transcription in E. coli. This inhibition can be relieved by adding lactose or isopropyl-β-D-thiogalactopyranoside (IPTG). lac repressor encoded by lacI
   5502..5532    -  promoter       lac promoter: promoter for the E. coli lac operon
   5547..5568    -  protein_bind   CAP binding site: CAP binding activates transcription in the presence of cAMP. E. coli catabolite activator protein
   5581..5673    -  CDS            lacI (fragment): lac repressor; lacI; The lac repressor binds to the lac operator to inhibit transcription in E. coli. This inhibition can be relieved by adding lactose or isopropyl-β-D-thiogalactopyranoside (IPTG).
   5675..5799    -  rep_origin     RSF ori (fragment): Plasmids containing the RSF 1030 origin of replication can be propagated in E. coli cells that contain additional plasmids with compatible origins.
   5807..5831    +  misc_feature   RB T-DNA repeat: right border repeat from nopaline C58 T-DNA
   5922..6510    -  rep_origin     ori: high-copy-number ColE1/pMB1/pBR322/pUC origin of replication
   6600..7391    -  CDS            aphA: KKA3_ENTFL - Experimental evidence at protein level: Swiss-Prot protein existence level 1. Resistance to kanamycin and structurally-related aminoglycosides, including amikacin. From Enterococcus faecalis (Streptococcus faecalis).
   7782..7880    +  CDS            TRA2_ECOLX (fragment): Protein predicted: Swiss-Prot protein existence level 4. Required for transposition of transposon Tn903. From Escherichia coli.
   7888..8323    +  rep_origin     pSa ori: origin of replication from bacterial plasmid pSa
>Addgene plasmid #190402 | JAB3278 | addgene full sequence | sequence record 393458 | Addgene NGS Result
TCTTGGCAGGATATATTGTGGTGTAACGTTAAGCTTTGGTTGTCGACGAGTCAGTAATAAACGGCGTCAA
AGTGGTTGCAGCCGGCACACACGAGTCGTGTTTATCAACTCAAAGCACAAATACTTTTCCTCAACCTAAA
AATAAGGCAATTAGCCAAAAACAACTTTGCGTGTAAACAACGCTCAATACACGTGTCATTTTATTATTAG
CTATTGCTTCACCGCCTTAGCTTTCTCGTGACCTAGTCGTCCTCGTCTTTTCTTCTTCTTCTTCTATAAA
ACAATACCCAAAGAGCTCTTCTTCTTCACAATTCAGATTTCAATTTCTCAAAATCTTAAAAACTTTCTCT
CAATTCTCTCTACCGTGATCAAGGTAAATTTCTGTGTTCCTTATTCTCTCAAAATCTTCGATTTTGTTTT
CGTTCGATCCCAATTTCGTATATGTTCTTTGGTTTAGATTCTGTTAATCTTAGATCGTAGACGATTTTCT
GGGTTTGATCGTTAGATATCATCTTAATTCTCGATTAGGGTTTCATAGATATCATCCGATTTGTTCAAAT
AATTTGAGTTTTGTCGAATAATTACTCTTCGATTTGTGATTTCTATCTAGATCTGGTGTTAGTTTCTAGT
TTGTGCGATCGAATTTGTCGATTAATCTGAGTTTTTCTGATTAACAGCACCATGGCAAAGGATGTGGAAG
CCGTTCCCGGAGAAGGATTTCAGACAAGAGACTATCAAGATCCGCCACCAGCTCCGTTTATTGATGGAGC
GGAGCTAAAGAAGTGGTCTTTCTACAGAGCAGTTATCGCAGAGTTCGTAGCCACTCTCCTCTTCTTATAC
ATCACCGTTTTGACAGTCATCGGTTACAAGATTCAGTCCGATACTGATGCCGGTGGCGTAGATTGCGGCG
GAGTTGGAATCCTCGGTATCGCTTGGGCCTTTGGTGGTATGATCTTCATCCTCGTCTACTGCACCGCCGG
TATCTCTGGTGGTCACATTAACCCAGCGGTGACATTTGGGCTATTCTTGGCACGTAAAGTGTCGTTACCT
AGGGCCCTATTGTACATAATCGCTCAGTGTTTGGGTGCGATTTGTGGAGTTGGTTTTGTCAAAGCCTTCC
AAAGCTCTTACTACACCCGTTACGGAGGTGGAGCCAACTCTCTAGCCGATGGCTACAGCACAGGGACCGG
TCTAGCCGCAGAGATCATTGGTACTTTCGTTCTTGTCTACACCGTATTCTCTGCCACTGACCCCAAACGT
AGTGCCAGAGACTCCCACGTTCCGGTGTTGGCGCCACTTCCAATCGGATTTGCCGTGTTCATGGTACATT
TGGCTACCATTCCCATTACCGGAACCGGAATTAACCCGGCAAGGAGTTTCGGAGCTGCCGTAATCTACAA
CAAGAGCAAGCCATGGGATGACCACTGGATATTTTGGGTTGGACCATTCATTGGAGCTGCGATAGCTGCA
TTCTACCACCAATTCGTTCTAAGAGCTTCAGGTTCTAAGTCTCTTGGATCATTCAGAAGTGCTGCCAACG
TCGGATCCATGGTGAGCAAGGGCGAGGAGGATAACATGGCCATCATCAAGGAGTTCATGCGCTTCAAGGT
GCACATGGAGGGCTCCGTGAACGGCCACGAGTTCGAGATCGAGGGCGAGGGCGAGGGCCGCCCCTACGAG
GGCACCCAGACCGCCAAGCTGAAGGTGACCAAGGGTGGCCCCCTGCCCTTCGCCTGGGACATCCTGTCCC
CTCAGTTCATGTACGGCTCCAAGGCCTACGTGAAGCACCCCGCCGACATCCCCGACTACTTGAAGCTGTC
CTTCCCCGAGGGCTTCAAGTGGGAGCGCGTGATGAACTTCGAGGACGGCGGCGTGGTGACCGTGACCCAG
GACTCCTCCCTGCAGGACGGCGAGTTCATCTACAAGGTGAAGCTGCGCGGCACCAACTTCCCCTCCGACG
GCCCCGTAATGCAGAATAAGACCATGGGCTGGGAGGCCTCCTCCGAGCGGATGTACCCCGAGGACGGCGC
CCTGAAGGGCGAGATCAAGCAGAGGCTGAAGCTGAAGGACGGCGGCCACTACGACGCTGAGGTCAAGACC
ACCTACAAGGCCAAGAAGCCCGTGCAGCTGCCCGGCGCCTACAACGTCAACATCAAGTTGGACATCACCT
CCCACAACGAGGACTACACCATCGTGGAACAGTACGAACGCGCCGAGGGCCGCCACTCCACCGGCGGCAT
GGAGGAGCTGTACAAGTAAAGCGGCCGCCCGGCTGCAGATCGTTCAAACATTTGGCAATAAAGTTTCTTA
AGATTGAATCCTGTTGCCGGTCTTGCGATGATTATCATATAATTTCTGTTGAATTACGTTAAGCATGTAA
TAATTAACATGTAATGCATGACGTTATTTATGAGATGGGTTTTTATGATTAGAGTCCCGCAATTATACAT
TTAATACGCGATAGAAAACAAAATATAGCGCGCAAACTAGGATAAATTATCGCGCGCGGTGTCATCTATG
TTACTAGATCGGGGCGCGCCCTCGAGGGTCTCTAATGATAGAAAAGTTGGCTGCGGCCGCGAATTTCTGT
CGATCTCTAAATAATCGGGTCTAAGCTAGCTAGGCCACCCACAATCCCACTATCCTTTCGCAAGACCCTT
CCTCTATATAAGGAAGTTCATTTCATTTGGAGAGAACACGGGGGACTCTAGACACCATGGTGAGTAAAGG
AGAAGAACTTTTCACTGGAGTTGTCCCAATTCTTGTTGAATTAGATGGTGATGTTAATGGGCACAAATTT
TCTGTCAGTGGAGAGGGTGAAGGTGATGCAACATACGGAAAACTTACCCTTAAATTTATTTGCACTACTG
GAAAACTACCTGTTCCATGGCCAACCCTGGTCACCACCCTGACCTACGTAAGTTTCTGCTTCTACCTTTG
ATATATATATAATAATTATCATTAATTAGTAGTAATATAATATTTCAAATATTTTTTTCAAAATAAAAGA
ATGTAGTATATAGCAATTGCTTTTCTGTAGTTTATAAGTGTGTATATTTTAATTTATAACTTTTCTAATA
TATGACCAAAATTTGTTGATGTGCAGGGCGTGCAGTGCTTCTCCCGTTACCCTGATCATATGAAGCGGCA
CGACTTCTTCAAGAGCGCCATGCCTGAGGGATACGTGCAGGAGAGGACCATCTTCTTCAAGGACGACGGG
AACTACAAGACACGTGCTGAAGTCAAGTTTGAGGGTGACACCCTCGTCAACAGGATCGAGCTTAAGGGAA
TCGATTTCAAGGAGGACGGAAACATCCTCGGCCACAAGTTGGAATACAACTACAACTCCCACAACGTATA
CATCATGGCCGACAAGCAAAAGAACGGCATCAAAGCCAACTTCAAGACCCGCCACAACATCGAGGACGGC
GGCGTGCAACTCGCTGATCATTATCAACAAAATACTCCAATTGGCGATGGCCCTGTCCTTTTACCAGACA
ACCATTACCTGTCCACACAATCTGCCCTTTCGAAAGATCCCAACGAAAAGAGAGATCACATGGTCCTTCT
TGAGTTTGTAACAGCTGCTGGGATTACACATGGCATGGATGAACTATACAAACCTAAGAAAAAGCGTAAG
GTCGAGGACCCTTAATGTCAAGCCATTCTCTCGCAGATGATGTTCACTTTGTGTTTTACTTCCTTTATGC
ATTCACAGCAATAAAAGAAAGAAATCTCCATCGCTTTTGGTTTTCTTCTCTGTCTTAAGTTAGTCGTTTT
CGTGTCTAATCTATTACTTATCATTGTAATAGACTCTTCTTCTATTGAGATTTGAATATAAACTAAAACA
CATTCCATTTTACTGTGTTCTCAACATTCAGAATGCAAACGGACTAACCGTAGTGACTCGGCTTCTAATG
TAGTTTAAACTGAAGGCGGGAAACGACAATCTGATCCAAGCTCAAGCTAAGCTTGCATGCCTGCAGGATA
TCGTGGATCCAAGCTTGCCACGTGCCGCCACGTGCCGCCACGTGCCGCCACGTGCCTCTAGAGGATCCAT
CTCCACTGACGTAAGGGATGACGCACAATCCCACTATCCTTCGCAAGACCCTTCCTCTATATAAGGAAGT
TCATTTCATTTGGAGAGGACACGCTGGGATCCCCACCATGGCTGGCGCCGTGGGCAGACCCAGAAGATCT
GCTCCTCGGAGAGCCGGCAAGAACCCCCGGGAAGAGATTCTGGATGCCAGCGCCGAGCTGTTCACCAGAC
AGGGCTTTGCCACCACCAGCACCCACCAGATTGCCGACGCTGTGGGCATCAGACAGGCCAGCCTGTACTA
CCACTTCCCCAGCAAGACCGAGATCTTCCTGACCCTGCTGAAAAGCACCGTGGAACCCTCCACCGTGCTG
GCCGAGGATCTGTCTACCCTGGACGCCGGACCCGAAATGAGACTGTGGGCTATCGTGGCCAGCGAAGTGC
GGCTGCTGCTGAGCACCAAGTGGAACGTGGGCCGGCTGTACCAGCTGCCCATCGTGGGCTCTGAGGAATT
CGCCGAGTACCACAGCCAGCGCGAGGCCCTGACCAACGTGTTCAGAGATCTGGCCACCGAGATTGTGGGC
GACGACCCCAGAGCCGAACTGCCCTTCCACATCACCATGAGCGTGATCGAGATGCGGCGGAACGACGGCA
AGATCCCTAGCCCTCTGAGCGCCGACTCTCTGCCCGAGACAGCCATTATGCTGGCTGACGCCTCCCTGGC
TGTGCTGGGAGCACCTCTGCCTGCCGACAGAGTGGAAAAGACACTGGAACTGATCAAGCAGGCCGACGCC
AAGGGAGGAGGTGAATCCGACTACGCTTTGTTGGAGTCGATAACACGTCACTTGCTAGGAGGAGGAGGAG
AGAACGAGCTGCGACTCAATGAGTCAACACCGAGTTCGTGTTTCACAGAGAGTTGGGGAGGTTTGCCATT
GAAAGAGAATGATTCAGAGGACATGTTGGTGTACGGACTCCTCAAAGATGCCTTCCATTTTGACACGTCA
TCATCGGACTTGAGCTGTCTTTTTGATTTTCCGGCGCCGAAGAAGAAGAGGAAGGTTTAGTGTCGGTACG
CTGAAATCACCAGTCTCTCTCTACAAATCTATCTCTCTCTATTTTCTCCATAAATAATGTGTGAGTAGTT
TCCCGATAAGGGAAATTAGGGTTCTTATAGGGTTTCGCTCATGTGTTGAGCATATAAGAAACCCTTAGTA
TGTATTTGTATTTGTAAAATACTTCTATCAATAAAATTTCTAATTCCTAAAACCAAAATCCAGTACTAAA
ATCCAGATCGATGCTTGATACTCGCTTCGAGACCGGGCTAGAGCGGACTAGTTCTAGAGCGGCCGCCACC
GCGGTGGAGCTCCAGCTTTTGTTCCCTTTAGTGAGGGTTAATTGCGCGCTTGGCGTAATCATGGTCATAG
CTGTTTCCTGTGTGAAATTGTTATCCGCTCACAATTCCACACAACATACGAGCCGGAAGCATAAAGTGTA
AAGCCTGGGGTGCCTAATGAGTGAGCTAACTCACATTAATTGCGTTGCGCTCACTGCCCGCTTTCCAGTC
GGGAAACCTGTCGTGCCAGCTGCATTAATGAATCGGCCAACGCGCGGGGAGAGGCGGTTTGCGTATTGGG
CGCTCTTCCGCTTCCTCGCTCACTGACTCGCTGCGCTCGGTCGTTCGGCTGCGGCGAGCGGTATCAGCTC
ACTCAAAGGCGGTAATACGGTTATCCACAGAATCAGGGGATAACGCAGGAAAGAACATGAAGGCCTTGAC
AGGATATATTGGCGGGTAAACTAAGTCGCTGTATGTGTTTGTTTGAGATCTCATGTGAGCAAAAGGCCAG
CAAAAGGCCAGGAACCGTAAAAAGGCCGCGTTGCTGGCGTTTTTCCATAGGCTCCGCCCCCCTGACGAGC
ATCACAAAAATCGACGCTCAAGTCAGAGGTGGCGAAACCCGACAGGACTATAAAGATACCAGGCGTTTCC
CCCTGGAAGCTCCCTCGTGCGCTCTCCTGTTCCGACCCTGCCGCTTACCGGATACCTGTCCGCCTTTCTC
CCTTCGGGAAGCGTGGCGCTTTCTCATAGCTCACGCTGTAGGTATCTCAGTTCGGTGTAGGTCGTTCGCT
CCAAGCTGGGCTGTGTGCACGAACCCCCCGTTCAGCCCGACCGCTGCGCCTTATCCGGTAACTATCGTCT
TGAGTCCAACCCGGTAAGACACGACTTATCGCCACTGGCAGCAGCCACTGGTAACAGGATTAGCAGAGCG
AGGTATGTAGGCGGTGCTACAGAGTTCTTGAAGTGGTGGCCTAACTACGGCTACACTAGAAGGACAGTAT
TTGGTATCTGCGCTCTGCTGAAGCCAGTTACCTTCGGAAAAAGAGTTGGTAGCTCTTGATCCGGCAAACA
AACCACCGCTGGTAGCGGTGGTTTTTTTGTTTGCAAGCAGCAGATTACGCGCAGAAAAAAAGGATCTCAA
GAAGATCCTTTGATCTTTTCTACGGGGTCTGACGCTCAGTGGAACGAAAACTCACGTTAAGGGATTTTGG
TCATGCATTCTAGGTACTAAAACAATTCATCCAGTAAAATATAATATTTTATTTTCTCCCAATCAGGCTT
GATCCCCAGTAAGTCAAAAAATAGCTCGACATACTGTTCTTCCCCGATATCCTCCCTGATCGACCGGACG
CAGAAGGCAATGTCATACCACTTGTCCGCCCTGCCGCTTCTCCCAAGATCAATAAAGCCACTTACTTTGC
CATCTTTCACAAAGATGTTGCTGTCACCCAGGTCGCCGTGGGAAAAGACAAGTTCCTCTTCGGGCTTTTC
CGTCTTTAAAAAATCATACAGCTCGCGCGGATCTTTAAATGGAGTATCTTCTTCCCAGTTTTCGCAATCC
ACATCGGCCAGATCGTTATTCAGTAAGTAATCCAATTCGGCTAAGCGGCTGTCTAAGCTATTCGTATAGG
GACAATCCGATATGTCGATGGAGTGAAAGAGCCTGATGCACTCCGCATACAGCTCGATAATCTTTTCAGG
GCTTTGTTCATCTTCATACTCTTCCGAGCAAAGGACGCCATCGGCCTCACTCATGAGCAGATTGCTCCAG
CCATCATGCCGTTCAAAGTGCAGGACCTTTGGAACAGGCAGCTTTCCTTCCAGCCATAGCATCATGTCCT
TTTCCCGTTCCACATCATAGGTGGTCCCTTTATACCGGCTGTCCGTCATTTTTAAATATAGGTTTTCATT
TTCTCCCACCAGCTTATATACCTTAGCAGGTGACATTCCTTCCGTATCTTTTACGCAGCGGTATTTTTCG
ATCAGTTTTTTCAATTCCGGTGATATTCTCATTTTAGCCATTTATTATTTCCTTCCTCTTTTCTACAGTA
TTTAAAGATACCCCAAGAAGCTAATTATAACAAGACGAACTCCAATTCACTGTTCCTTGCATTCTAAAAC
CTTAAATACCAGAAAACAGCTTTTTCAAAGTTGTTTTCAAAGTTGGCGTATAACATAGTATCGACGGAGC
CGATTTTGAAACCGCGGTGATCACAGGCAGCAACGCTCTGTCATCGTTACAATCAACATGCTACCCTCCG
CGAGATCATCCGTGTTTCAAACCCGGCAGCTTATTGTGCAATGTAACATCAGAGATTTTGAGACACAACG
TGGCTTTGTTGAATAAATCGAACTTTTGCTGAGTTGAAGGATCAGATCACGCATCTTCCCGACAACGCAG
ACCGTTCCGTGGCAAAGCAAAAGTTCAAAATCACCAACTGGTCCACCTACAACAAAGCTCTCATCAACCG
TGGCTCCCTCACTTTCTGGCTGGATGATGGGGCGATTCAGGAGATCCCCATCCAACAGCCCGCCGTCGAG
CGGGCTTTTTTATCCCCGGAAGCCTGTGGATAGAGGGTAGTTATCCACGTGAAACCGCTAATGCCCCGCA
AAGCCTTGATTCACGGGGCTTTCCGGCCCGCTCCAAAAACTATCCACGTGAAATCGCTAATCAGGGTACG
TGAAATCGCTAATCGGAGTACGTGAAATCGCTAATAAGGTCACGTGAAATCGCTAATCAAAAAGGCACGT
GAGAACGCTAATAGCCCTTTCAGATCAACAGCTTGCAAACACCCCTCGCTCCGGCAAGTAGTTACAGCAA
GTAGTATGTTCAATTAGCTTTTCAATTATGAATATATATATCAATTATTGGTCGCCCTTGGCTTGTGGAC
AATGCGCTACGCGCACCGGCTCCGCCCGTGGACAACCGCAAGCGGTTGCCCACCGTCGAGCGCCTTTGCC
CACAACCCGGCGGCCGGCCGCAACAGATCGTTTTATAAATTTTTTTTTTTGAAAAAGAAAAAGCCCGAAA
GGCGGCAACCTCTCGGGCTTCTGGATTTCCGATCCCCGGAATTAGAC
